>Addgene plasmid #216223 | GPR_control_lenti | addgene full sequence | sequence record 429916 | Addgene NGS Result
ACCCGGAAATGGTCAGCGAACCAATCAGCAGGGTCATCGCTAGCCAGATCCTCTACGCCGGACGCATCGT
GGCCGGCATCACCGGCGCCACAGGTGCGGTTGCTGGCGCCTATATCGCCGACATCACCGATGGGGAAGAT
CGGGCTCGCCACTTCGGGCTCATGAGCGCTTGTTTCGGCGTGGGTATGGTGGCAGGCCCCGTGGCCGGGG
GACTGTTGGGCGCCATCTCCTTGCATGCACCATTCCTTGCGGCGGCGGTGCTCAACGGCCTCAACCTACT
ACTGGGCTGCTTCCTAATGCAGGAGTCGCATAAGGGAGAGCGTCGAATGGTGCACTCTCAGTACAATCTG
CTCTGATGCCGCATAGTTAAGCCAGCCCCGACACCCGCCAACACCCGCTGACGCGCCCTGACGGGCTTGT
CTGCTCCCGGCATCCGCTTACAGACAAGCTGTGACCGTCTCCGGGAGCTGCATGTGTCAGAGGTTTTCAC
CGTCATCACCGAAACGCGCGAGACGAAAGGGCCTCGTGATACGCCTATTTTTATAGGTTAATGTCATGAT
AATAATGGTTTCTTAGACGTCAGGTGGCACTTTTCGGGGAAATGTGCGCGGAACCCCTATTTGTTTATTT
TTCTAAATACATTCAAATATGTATCCGCTCATGAGACAATAACCCTGATAAATGCTTCAATAATATTGAA
AAAGGAAGAGTATGAGTATTCAACATTTCCGTGTCGCCCTTATTCCCTTTTTTGCGGCATTTTGCCTTCC
TGTTTTTGCTCACCCAGAAACGCTGGTGAAAGTAAAAGATGCTGAAGATCAGTTGGGTGCACGAGTGGGT
TACATCGAACTGGATCTCAACAGCGGTAAGATCCTTGAGAGTTTTCGCCCCGAAGAACGTTTTCCAATGA
TGAGCACTTTTAAAGTTCTGCTATGTGGCGCGGTATTATCCCGTATTGACGCCGGGCAAGAGCAACTCGG
TCGCCGCATACACTATTCTCAGAATGACTTGGTTGAGTACTCACCAGTCACAGAAAAGCATCTTACGGAT
GGCATGACAGTAAGAGAATTATGCAGTGCTGCCATAACCATGAGTGATAACACTGCGGCCAACTTACTTC
TGACAACGATCGGAGGACCGAAGGAGCTAACCGCTTTTTTGCACAACATGGGGGATCATGTAACTCGCCT
TGATCGTTGGGAACCGGAGCTGAATGAAGCCATACCAAACGACGAGCGTGACACCACGATGCCTGTAGCA
ATGGCAACAACGTTGCGCAAACTATTAACTGGCGAACTACTTACTCTAGCTTCCCGGCAACAATTAATAG
ACTGGATGGAGGCGGATAAAGTTGCAGGACCACTTCTGCGCTCGGCCCTTCCGGCTGGCTGGTTTATTGC
TGATAAATCTGGAGCCGGTGAGCGTGGGTCTCGCGGTATCATTGCAGCACTGGGGCCAGATGGTAAGCCC
TCCCGTATCGTAGTTATCTACACGACGGGGAGTCAGGCAACTATGGATGAACGAAATAGACAGATCGCTG
AGATAGGTGCCTCACTGATTAAGCATTGGTAACTGTCAGACCAAGTTTACTCATATATACTTTAGATTGA
TTTAAAACTTCATTTTTAATTTAAAAGGATCTAGGTGAAGATCCTTTTTGATAATCTCATGACCAAAATC
CCTTAACGTGAGTTTTCGTTCCACTGAGCGTCAGACCCCGTAGAAAAGATCAAAGGATCTTCTTGAGATC
CTTTTTTTCTGCGCGTAATCTGCTGCTTGCAAACAAAAAAACCACCGCTACCAGCGGTGGTTTGTTTGCC
GGATCAAGAGCTACCAACTCTTTTTCCGAAGGTAACTGGCTTCAGCAGAGCGCAGATACCAAATACTGTT
CTTCTAGTGTAGCCGTAGTTAGGCCACCACTTCAAGAACTCTGTAGCACCGCCTACATACCTCGCTCTGC
TAATCCTGTTACCAGTGGCTGCTGCCAGTGGCGATAAGTCGTGTCTTACCGGGTTGGACTCAAGACGATA
GTTACCGGATAAGGCGCAGCGGTCGGGCTGAACGGGGGGTTCGTGCACACAGCCCAGCTTGGAGCGAACG
ACCTACACCGAACTGAGATACCTACAGCGTGAGCTATGAGAAAGCGCCACGCTTCCCGAAGGGAGAAAGG
CGGACAGGTATCCGGTAAGCGGCAGGGTCGGAACAGGAGAGCGCACGAGGGAGCTTCCAGGGGGAAACGC
CTGGTATCTTTATAGTCCTGTCGGGTTTCGCCACCTCTGACTTGAGCGTCGATTTTTGTGATGCTCGTCA
GGGGGGCGGAGCCTATGGAAAAACGCCAGCAACGCGGCCTTTTTACGGTTCCTGGCCTTTTGCTGGCCTT
TTGCTCACATGTTCTTTCCTGCGTTATCCCCTGATTCTGTGGATAACCGTATTACCGCCTTTGAGTGAGC
TGATACCGCTCGCCGCAGCCGAACGACCGAGCGCAGCGAGTCAGTGAGCGAGGAAGCGGAAGAGCGCCCA
ATACGCAAACCGCCTCTCCCCGCGCGTTGGCCGATTCATTAATGCAGCTGTGGAATGTGTGTCAGTTAGG
GTGTGGAAAGTCCCCAGGCTCCCCAGCAGGCAGAAGTATGCAAAGCATGCATCTCAATTAGTCAGCAACC
AGGTGTGGAAAGTCCCCAGGCTCCCCAGCAGGCAGAAGTATGCAAAGCATGCATCTCAATTAGTCAGCAA
CCATAGTCCCGCCCCTAACTCCGCCCATCCCGCCCCTAACTCCGCCCAGTTCCGCCCATTCTCCGCCCCA
TGGCTGACTAATTTTTTTTATTTATGCAGAGGCCGAGGCCGCCTCGGCCTCTGAGCTATTCCAGAAGTAG
TGAGGAGGCTTTTTTGGAGGCCTAGGCTTTTGCAAAAAGCTTGGACACAAGACAGGCTTGCGAGATATGT
TTGAGAATACCACTTTATCCCGCGTCAGGGAGAGGCAGTGCGTAAAAAGACGCGGACTCATGTGAAATAC
TGGTTTTTAGTGCGCCAGATCTCTATAATCTCGCGCAACCTATTTTCCCCTCGAACACTTTTTAAGCCGT
AGATAAACAGGCTGGGACACTTCACATGAGCGAAAAATACATCGTCACCTGGGACATGTTGCAGATCCAT
GCACGTAAACTCGCAAGCCGACTGATGCCTTCTGAACAATGGAAAGGCATTATTGCCGTAAGCCGTGGCG
GTCTGTACCGGGTGCGTTACTGGCGCGTGAACTGGGTATTCGTCATGTCGATACCGTTTGTATTTCCAGC
TACGATCACGACAACCAGCGCGAGCTTAAAGTGCTGAAACGCGCAGAAGGCGATGGCGAAGGCTTCATCG
TTATTGATGACCTGGTGGATACCGGTGGTACTGCGGTTGCGATTCGTGAAATGTATCCAAAAGCGCACTT
TGTCACCATCTTCGCAAAACCGGCTGGTCGTCCGCTGGTTGATGACTATGTTGTTGATATCCCGCAAGAT
ACCTGGATTGAACAGCCGTGGGATATGGGCGTCGTATTCGTCCCGCCAATCTCCGGTCGCTAATCTTTTC
AACGCCTGGCACTGCCGGGCGTTGTTCTTTTTAACTTCAGGCGGGTTACAATAGTTTCCAGTAAGTATTC
TGGAGGCTGCATCCATGACACAGGCAAACCTGAGCGAAACCCTGTTCAAACCCCGCTTTAAACATCCTGA
AACCTCGACGCTAGTCCGCCGCTTTAATCACGGCGCACAACCGCCTGTGCAGTCGGCCCTTGATGGTAAA
ACCATCCCTCACTGGTATCGCATGATTAACCGTCTGATGTGGATCTGGCGCGGCATTGACCCACGCGAAA
TCCTCGACGTCCAGGCACGTATTGTGATGAGCGATGCCGAACGTACCGACGATGATTTATACGATACGGT
GATTGGCTACCGTGGCGGCAACTGGATTTATGAGTGGGCCCCGGATCTTTGTGAAGGAACCTTACTTCTG
TGGTGTGACATAATTGGACAAACTACCTACAGAGATTTAAAGCTCTAAGGTAAATATAAAATTTTTAAGT
GTATAATGTGTTAAACTACTGATTCTAATTGTTTGTGTATTTTAGATTCCAACCTATGGAACTGATGAAT
GGGAGCAGTGGTGGAATGCCTTTAATGAGGAAAACCTGTTTTGCTCAGAAGAAATGCCATCTAGTGATGA
TGAGGCTACTGCTGACTCTCAACATTCTACTCCTCCAAAAAAGAAGAGAAAGGTAGAAGACCCCAAGGAC
TTTCCTTCAGAATTGCTAAGTTTTTTGAGTCATGCTGTGTTTAGTAATAGAACTCTTGCTTGCTTTGCTA
TTTACACCACAAAGGAAAAAGCTGCACTGCTATACAAGAAAATTATGGAAAAATATTCTGTAACCTTTAT
AAGTAGGCATAACAGTTATAATCATAACATACTGTTTTTTCTTACTCCACACAGGCATAGAGTGTCTGCT
ATTAATAACTATGCTCAAAAATTGTGTACCTTTAGCTTTTTAATTTGTAAAGGGGTTAATAAGGAATATT
TGATGTATAGTGCCTTGACTAGAGATCATAATCAGCCATACCACATTTGTAGAGGTTTTACTTGCTTTAA
AAAACCTCCCACACCTCCCCCTGAACCTGAAACATAAAATGAATGCAATTGTTGTTGTTAACTTGTTTAT
TGCAGCTTATAATGGTTACAAATAAAGCAATAGCATCACAAATTTCACAAATAAAGCATTTTTTTCACTG
CATTCTAGTTGTGGTTTGTCCAAACTCATCAATGTATCTTATCATGTCTGGATCAACTGGATAACTCAAG
CTAACCAAAATCATCCCAAACTTCCCACCCCATACCCTATTACCACTGCCAATTACCTGTGGTTTCATTT
ACTCTAAACCTGTGATTCCTCTGAATTATTTTCATTTTAAAGAAATTGTATTTGTTAAATATGTACTACA
AACTTAGTAGTTGGAAGGGCTAATTCACTCCCAAAGAAGACAAGATATCCTTGATCTGTGGATCTACCAC
ACACAAGGCTACTTCCCTGATTAGCAGAACTACACACCAGGGCCAGGGGTCAGATATCCACTGACCTTTG
GATGGTGCTACAAGCTAGTACCAGTTGAGCCAGATAAGGTAGAAGAGGCCAATAAAGGAGAGAACACCAG
CTTGTTACACCCTGTGAGCCTGCATGGGATGGATGACCCGGAGAGAGAAGTGTTAGAGTGGAGGTTTGAC
AGCCGCCTAGCATTTCATCACGTGGCCCGAGAGCTGCATCCGGAGTACTTCAAGAACTGCTGATATCGAG
CTTGCTACAAGGGACTTTCCGCTGGGGACTTTCCAGGGAGGCGTGGCCTGGGCGGGACTGGGGAGTGGCG
AGCCCTCAGATCCTGCATATAAGCAGCTGCTTTTTGCCTGTACTGGGTCTCTCTGGTTAGACCAGATCTG
AGCCTGGGAGCTCTCTGGCTAACTAGGGAACCCACTGCTTAAGCCTCAATAAAGCTTGCCTTGAGTGCTT
CAAGTAGTGTGTGCCCGTCTGTTGTGTGACTCTGGTAACTAGAGATCCCTCAGACCCTTTTAGTCAGTGT
GGAAAATCTCTAGCAGTGGCGCCCGAACAGGGACTTGAAAGCGAAAGGGAAACCAGAGGAGCTCTCTCGA
CGCAGGACTCGGCTTGCTGAAGCGCGCACGGCAAGAGGCGAGGGGCGGCGACTGGTGAGTACGCCAAAAA
TTTTGACTAGCGGAGGCTAGAAGGAGAGAGATGGGTGCGAGAGCGTCAGTATTAAGCGGGGGAGAATTAG
ATCGCGATGGGAAAAAATTCGGTTAAGGCCAGGGGGAAAGAAAAAATATAAATTAAAACATATAGTATGG
GCAAGCAGGGAGCTAGAACGATTCGCAGTTAATCCTGGCCTGTTAGAAACATCAGAAGGCTGTAGACAAA
TACTGGGACAGCTACAACCATCCCTTCAGACAGGATCAGAAGAACTTAGATCATTATATAATACAGTAGC
AACCCTCTATTGTGTGCATCAAAGGATAGAGATAAAAGACACCAAGGAAGCTTTAGACAAGATAGAGGAA
GAGCAAAACAAAAGTAAGACCACCGCACAGCAAGCGGCCGGCCGCTGATCTTCAGACCTGGAGGAGGAGA
TATGAGGGACAATTGGAGAAGTGAATTATATAAATATAAAGTAGTAAAAATTGAACCATTAGGAGTAGCA
CCCACCAAGGCAAAGAGAAGAGTGGTGCAGAGAGAAAAAAGAGCAGTGGGAATAGGAGCTTTGTTCCTTG
GGTTCTTGGGAGCAGCAGGAAGCACTATGGGCGCAGCGTCAATGACGCTGACGGTACAGGCCAGACAATT
ATTGTCTGGTATAGTGCAGCAGCAGAACAATTTGCTGAGGGCTATTGAGGCGCAACAGCATCTGTTGCAA
CTCACAGTCTGGGGCATCAAGCAGCTCCAGGCAAGAATCCTGGCTGTGGAAAGATACCTAAAGGATCAAC
AGCTCCTGGGGATTTGGGGTTGCTCTGGAAAACTCATTTGCACCACTGCTGTGCCTTGGAATGCTAGTTG
GAGTAATAAATCTCTGGAACAGATTTGGAATCACACGACCTGGATGGAGTGGGACAGAGAAATTAACAAT
TACACAAGCTTAATACACTCCTTAATTGAAGAATCGCAAAACCAGCAAGAAAAGAATGAACAAGAATTAT
TGGAATTAGATAAATGGGCAAGTTTGTGGAATTGGTTTAACATAACAAATTGGCTGTGGTATATAAAATT
ATTCATAATGATAGTAGGAGGCTTGGTAGGTTTAAGAATAGTTTTTGCTGTACTTTCTATAGTGAATAGA
GTTAGGCAGGGATATTCACCATTATCGTTTCAGACCCACCTCCCAACCCCGAGGGGACCCGACAGGCCCG
AAGGAATAGAAGAAGAAGGTGGAGAGAGAGACAGAGACAGATCCATTCGATTAGTGAACGGATCTCGACG
GTATCGCCAAATGGCAGTATTCATCCACAATTTTAAAAGAAAAGGGGGGATTGGGGGGTACAGTGCAGGG
GAAAGAATAGTAGACATAATAGCAACAGACATACAAACTAAAGAATTACAAAAACAAATTACAAAAATTC
AAAATTTTCGGGTTTATTACAGGGACAGCAGAGATCCAGTTTATCCATAGAGCCCACCGCATCCCCAGCA
TGCCTGCTATTGTCTTCCCAATCCTCCCCCTTGCTGTCCTGCCCCACCCCACCCCCCAGAATAGAATGAC
ACCTACTCAGACAATGCGATGCAATTTCCTCATTTTATTAGGAAAGGACAGTGGGAGTGGCACCTTCTAG
GGTCAAGGAAGGCACGGGGGAGGGGCAAACAACAGATGGCTGGCAACTAGAAGGCACAGTCGAGGCTGAT
CAGCGGGTTTAAACGGGCCCTCTAGACTCGAGTAGCGGCCGCTTACCCTGTTGAATGGCGTCCCTCTGCG
CGTTCGTATTGCTCCACTATTGTGTAATCTTCGTTGTGACTGGTAATGTCCAATTTAATATTGACATTGT
ACGCGCCTGGCAATTGGACAGGCTTTTTAGCTTTGTACGTCGTTTTAACTTCCGCGTCATAATGGCCTCC
GTCTTTGAGTTTCAGCCGCTGCTTAATCTCACCCTTAAGTGCGCCGTCCTCTGGGTACATCCGCTCGCTA
CTGGCTTCCCAACCCATAGTTTTCTTCTGCATGACTGGGCCATCGCTTGGGAAGTTGGTTCCGCGAAGTT
TCACCTTATATATAAACTCTCCATCTTGCAAAGAAGAGTCCTGAGTCACTGTAACAACGCCCCCATCTTC
AAAGTTCATGACGCGCTCCCATTTGAACCCCTCTGGAAAACTCAGTTTAAGGTAATCAGGAATGTCTGCG
GGATGTTTGACATACGCCTTGGAACCATACATAAACTGGGGGCTAAGAATGTCCCATGCGAAAGGAAGTG
GTCCACCTTTAGTAACCTTCAATTTAGCGGTCTGTGTTCCTTCATATGGTCGACCCTCCCCCTCTCCCTC
GATTTCGAACTCGTGGCCGTTTACAGATCCCTCCATGTGAACTTTGAACCTCATGAATTCCTTGATAATC
GCCATGTTGGAACCGGTGCCAGGTCCAGGGTTCTCCTCCACGTCTCCAGCCTGCTTCAGCAGGCTGAAGT
TAGTAGCTCCGCTTCCGGCGGATCCGCCGGTTATGCCGGCGGCAGTGACGAACTCTTTCAAGACCATATG
ATCGCGCTTTTCATTCGGATCTTTAGAAAGAGCGGATTGTGTGCTCAAATAGTGATTATCTGGCAAGAGG
ACGGGACCGTCTCCTATCGGTGTATTCTGTTGGTAATGGTCGGCAAGCTGTACTGATCCGTCCTCGATAT
TATGCCGGATCTTAAAATTGACTTTGATGCCATTCTTCTGTTTATCTGCCATGATATAGACGTTGTGTGA
ATTGTAATTATATTCGAGTTTATGGCCCAGGATGTTACCGTCTTCCTTGAAGTCGATTCCCTTCAGCTCT
ATTCGATTCACGAGCGTGTCTCCTTCAAATTTAACCTCAGCCCGCGTTTTATAATTACCATCGTCTTTGA
AAAAGATCGTCCTTTCCTGTACGTACCCCTCAGGCATTGCACTCTTGAAAAAATCGTGCTGCTTCATATG
GTCTGGGTATCTGCTAAAACATTGCACGCCGTAGGTAAGCGTTGTTACGAGCGTCGGCCAGGGTACGGGC
AGTTTCCCGGTAGTGCAGATAAATTTCAAGGTAAGTTTACCGTAAGTGGCGTCTCCCTCTCCTTCACCGC
TCACTGAAAATTTATGGCCATTCACGTCTCCGTCCAATTCAACCAGGATGGGGACGACACCCGTAAAAAG
TTCTTCACCTTTAGACACCATGGTACCATGCTAGTTTGCAACGTATGGTACCAAGTATAAGACAAAAGTG
TTGTGGAATTGCTCCAGGCGATCTGACGGTTCACTAAACGAGCTCTGCTTTTATAGGCGCCCACCGTACA
CGCCTACCTCGACATACGTTCTCTATCACTGATAGGGAGTAAACTGGATATACGTTCTCTATCACTGATA
GGGAGTAAACTGTAGATACGTTCTCTATCACTGATAGGGAGTAAACTGGTCATACGTTCTCTATCACTGA
TAGGGAGTAAACTCCTTATACGTTCTCTATCACTGATAGGGAGTAAAGTCTGCATACGTTCTCTATCACT
GATAGGGAGTAAACTCTTCATACGTTCTCTATCACTGATAGGGAGTAAACTCGAGTGAAGACGAAAGGGG
TTTAAACCCGCTGATCAGCCTCGACTTTAAGACCAATGACTTACAAGGCAGCTGTAGATCTTAGCCACTT
TTTAAAAGAAAAGGGGGGACTGGAAGGGCTAATTCACTCCCAACGAAGACAAGATCTGCTTTTTGCTTGT
ACTGGGTCTCTCTGGTTAGACCAGATCTGAGCCTGGGAGCTCTCTGGCTAACTAGGGAACCCACTGCTTA
AGCCTCAATAAAGCTTGCCTTGAGTGCTTCAAGTAGTGTGTGCCCGTCTGTTGTGTGACTCTGGTAACTA
GAGATCCCTCAGACCCTTTTAGTCAGTGTGGAAAATCTCTAGCAGCATCTAGAATTAATTCCGTGTATTC
TATAGTGTCACCTAAATCGTATGTGTATGATACATAAGGTTATGTATTAATTGTAGCCGCGTTCTAACGA
CAATATGTACAAGCCTAATTGTGTAGCATCTGGCTTACTGAAGCAGACCCTATCATCTCTCTCGTAAACT
GCCGTCAGAGTCGGTTTGGTTGGACGAACCTTCTGAGTTTCTGGTAACGCCGTCCCGC
Features (pLannotate 1.2.2; 30 found; start..end, strand, type, name):
     47..326     +  CDS            TcR (fragment): tetracycline efflux protein; tet; confers resistance to tetracycline
    327..375     -  misc_feature   bom (fragment): basis of mobility region from pBR322
    477..512     -  CDS            rop (fragment): Rop protein, which maintains plasmids at low copy number; rop
    607..711     +  promoter       AmpR promoter: bla
    712..1572    +  CDS            AmpR: β-lactamase; bla; confers resistance to ampicillin, carbenicillin, and related antibiotics
   1743..2331    +  rep_origin     ori: high-copy-number ColE1/pMB1/pBR322/pUC origin of replication
   2514..2570    +  CDS            lacI (fragment): lac repressor; lacI; The lac repressor binds to the lac operator to inhibit transcription in E. coli. This inhibition can be relieved by adding lactose or isopropyl-β-D-thiogalactopyranoside (IPTG).
   2577..2906    +  promoter       SV40 promoter: SV40 enhancer and early promoter
   3106..3225    +  CDS            gpt (fragment): XGPT_ECOLI - Also known as gpp, gxu. Experimental evidence at protein level: Swiss-Prot protein existence level 1. Purine salvage pathway enzyme that catalyzes the transfer of the ribosyl-5-phosphate group from 5-phospho-alpha-D-ribose 1- diphosphate (PRPP) to the N9 position of the 6-oxopurines guanine and xanthine to form the corresponding ribonucleotides GMP (guanosine 5'- monophosphate) and XMP (xanthosine 5'-monophosphate), with the release of PPi. To a lesser extent, also acts on hypoxanthine (PubMed:9100006, PubMed:3886014). Does not ribophosphorylate adenine (PubMed:3886014). From Esch
   3225..3560    +  CDS            gpt (fragment): XGPT_ECOLI - Also known as gpp, gxu. Experimental evidence at protein level: Swiss-Prot protein existence level 1. Purine salvage pathway enzyme that catalyzes the transfer of the ribosyl-5-phosphate group from 5-phospho-alpha-D-ribose 1- diphosphate (PRPP) to the N9 position of the 6-oxopurines guanine and xanthine to form the corresponding ribonucleotides GMP (guanosine 5'- monophosphate) and XMP (xanthosine 5'-monophosphate), with the release of PPi. To a lesser extent, also acts on hypoxanthine (PubMed:9100006, PubMed:3886014). Does not ribophosphorylate adenine (PubMed:3886014). From Esch
   3655..3960    +  CDS            frsA (fragment): FRSA_ECOLI - Also known as yafA. Experimental evidence at protein level: Swiss-Prot protein existence level 1. Catalyzes the hydrolysis of esters (PubMed:15808744). Displays esterase activity toward pNP-butyrate (PubMed:15808744). May stimulate mixed-acid fermentation by acting as a fermentation/respiration switch that down-regulates respiration and up- regulates fermentation rates (PubMed:15169777). From Escherichia coli (strain K12).
   3964..4038    +  CDS            small t antigen (fragment): SV40 (simian virus 40) small t antigen
   4040..4105    +  intron         small t intron: SV40 (simian virus 40) small t antigen intron
   4235..4255    +  CDS            SV40 NLS: nuclear localization signal of SV40 (simian virus 40) large T antigen
   4574..4657    +  CDS            large T antigen (fragment): large T antigen from SV40 (simian virus 40)
   4680..4814    +  polyA_signal   SV40 poly(A) signal: SV40 polyadenylation signal
   4981..5310    +  CDS            nef (fragment): NEF_HV1BR - Experimental evidence at protein level: Swiss-Prot protein existence level 1. Extracellular Nef protein targets CD4(+) T-lymphocytes for apoptosis by interacting with CXCR4 surface receptors (PubMed:14990729). From Human immunodeficiency virus type 1 group M subtype B (isolate BRU/LAI) (HIV-1).
   5358..5615    +  LTR            5' LTR (truncated): truncated 5' long terminal repeat (LTR) from HIV-1
   5662..5787    +  misc_feature   HIV-1 Ψ: packaging signal of human immunodeficiency virus type 1
   5771..6109    +  CDS            HIV-1 gag (fragment): gag protein from human immunodeficiency virus 1; gag
   6284..6517    +  misc_feature   RRE: The Rev response element (RRE) of HIV-1 allows for Rev-dependent mRNA export from the nucleus to the cytoplasm.
   6894..6994    +  CDS            Rev (fragment): human immunodeficiency virus 1 (HIV-1) Rev protein; rev; enhances nuclear export of unspliced and incompletely spliced viral mRNAs
   7031..7148    +  misc_feature   cPPT/CTS: central polypurine tract and central termination sequence of HIV-1
   7185..7409    -  polyA_signal   bGH poly(A) signal: bovine growth hormone polyadenylation signal
   7466..8158    -  CDS            mRFP1.5: mRFP1.5 is a fluorescent protein published in 2004, derived from Discosoma sp.. It is reported to be a monomer.
   8222..8905    -  CDS            (3-F)Tyr-EGFP: (3-F)Tyr-EGFP is a basic (constitutively fluorescent) green fluorescent protein published in 2004, derived from Aequorea victoria.
   8943..9292    -  promoter       TRE3GV promoter: 3rd-generation Tet-responsive promoter that can be activated by binding of Tet-On® 3G, optimized for retroviral and lentiviral vectors
   9337..9399    +  CDS            nef (fragment): NEF_HV1Z2 - Experimental evidence at protein level: Swiss-Prot protein existence level 1. Extracellular Nef protein targets CD4(+) T-lymphocytes for apoptosis by interacting with CXCR4 surface receptors. From Human immunodeficiency virus type 1 group M subtype D (isolate Z2/CDC-Z34) (HIV-1).
   9401..9634    +  LTR            3' LTR (ΔU3): self-inactivating 3' long terminal repeat (LTR) from HIV-1
   9659..9677    -  promoter       SP6 promoter: promoter for bacteriophage SP6 RNA polymerase
