[The description below was written by a language model from this plasmid's Addgene catalogue record and pLannotate feature annotations shown in this document.]
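Description:
GPR_control_lenti is a 9.9 kb HIV-1-based lentiviral transfer plasmid for mammalian expression, built on what the record calls an SFFV-tet3G lentiviral backbone. In bacteria it is maintained by a high-copy ColE1/pUC-type origin and selected with ampicillin through the bla gene. The plasmid portion also carries remnants of older vectors: fragments of TcR, bom, rop and lacI, plus an SV40 promoter followed by fragments of E. coli gpt, the SV40 small t intron and the SV40 poly(A) signal. The lentiviral region contains a truncated 5' LTR, the Ψ packaging signal with a partial gag sequence, the RRE for Rev-dependent RNA export, the cPPT/CTS element, and a self-inactivating ΔU3 3' LTR. The annotation detects no SFFV promoter or Tet-On 3G transactivator, so the transactivator presumably has to be supplied separately.

The payload is a GFP-P2A-RFP_stop reporter placed between the cPPT and the 3' LTR in the antisense orientation relative to the viral genome. A TRE3GV promoter, a third-generation Tet-responsive promoter optimised for retroviral and lentiviral vectors, drives an EGFP-type green protein followed by an mRFP1-family red protein, and the unit ends in a bGH polyadenylation signal. The reverse orientation keeps this internal poly(A) signal from terminating the genomic RNA during packaging. The P2A peptide named in the insert is not annotated separately but would fall in the short gap between the two coding sequences. It lets both fluorescent proteins arise from one transcript as separate polypeptides, so their ratio can be read out. The record describes the plasmid as the control reporter, and the associated publication concerns protein quality control coupled to nonsense-mediated mRNA decay. It therefore likely serves as the baseline for comparison with decay-targeted reporters, although the record does not describe those.
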