Addgene plasmid #216223: GPR_control_lenti
Purpose: GFP P2A RFP control reporter in a lenti backbone
Depositing lab: Rebecca Voorhees. Depositing organization: California Institute of Technology. Publication: Coupled protein quality control during nonsense-mediated mRNA decay. Inglis AJ, Guna A, Galvez-Merchan A, Pal A, Esantsi TK, Keys HR, Frenkel EM, Oania R, Weissman JS, Voorhees RM. J Cell Sci. 2023 May 15;136(10):jcs261216. doi: 10.1242/jcs.261216. Epub 2023 May 23. PubMed 37218462.
Backbone
  Vector backbone: SFFV-tet3G lentiviral backbone
  Total vector size (bp): 9858
  Vector type: Mammalian Expression
Growth in bacteria
  Bacterial resistance: Ampicillin, 100 μg/mL
  Growth temperature: 37°C
  Growth strain: NEB Stable
  Copy number: High Copy
Gene/Insert
  Gene/Insert name: GFP P2A RFP_stop
  Species: H. sapiens (human)
Terms and licenses: Academic/Nonprofit Terms; Industry Terms: Not Available to Industry
How to cite: GPR_control_lenti was a gift from Rebecca Voorhees (Addgene plasmid # 216223 ; http://n2t.net/addgene:216223 ; RRID:Addgene_216223)
